Addgene plasmid #244004: pUPD3_RBS_RBS16
Purpose: GoldenBraid2.0 Ribosome binding site.
Depositing lab: Christophe Herman. Depositing organization: Baylor College of Medicine. Publication: GoldenBraid2.0 E. coli: a comprehensive and characterized toolkit for enterics. Cooke MB, Welch KT, Ramirez LD, Wen AX, Marciano DC, Herman C. Synth Biol (Oxf). 2025 Aug 14;10(1):ysaf015. doi: 10.1093/synbio/ysaf015. eCollection 2025. PubMed 40927394.
Backbone
  Vector backbone: pUPD3
  Vector type: Bacterial Expression
Growth in bacteria
  Bacterial resistance: Chloramphenicol, 25 μg/mL
  Growth temperature: 37°C
  Growth strain: DH5alpha
  Copy number: High Copy
Gene/Insert
  Gene/Insert name: RBS16
  Species: Synthetic
  Insert size (bp): 17
  Cloning method: Golden Gate
Terms and licenses: Academic/Nonprofit Terms; Industry Terms: Not Available to Industry
How to cite: pUPD3_RBS_RBS16 was a gift from Christophe Herman (Addgene plasmid # 244004 ; http://n2t.net/addgene:244004 ; RRID:Addgene_244004)
