[The description below was written by a language model from this plasmid's Addgene catalogue record and pLannotate feature annotations shown in this document.]
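Description:
pUPD3_RBS_RBS16 is a small (about 2.4 kb) GoldenBraid2.0 part-domestication plasmid that stores a single synthetic ribosome binding site, RBS16, as a reusable level-0 building block. It belongs to a GoldenBraid2.0 toolkit adapted for E. coli and other enteric bacteria. The backbone is pUPD3, listed as a bacterial expression vector. It is maintained at high copy through a ColE1/pUC-type origin and selected with chloramphenicol through a cat gene driven by its native cat promoter. An f1 phage origin is also present, a common legacy feature that allows single-stranded DNA production with helper phage.

The insert itself is only 17 bp, was introduced by Golden Gate cloning, and is too short to be picked up by the automated annotation, so it does not appear in the feature table. It presumably sits in the cloning region between the T7 promoter and the oppositely oriented SP6 promoter, which lie either side of the sequence junction of the circular map. Only a short remnant of lacZα remains next to the T7 promoter, consistent with a lacZα screening cassette having been displaced when the part was cloned, though the record does not say this explicitly. A small tet promoter fragment is also annotated and appears to be backbone residue rather than a functional element.

The plasmid carries no coding sequence or promoter as payload, so it is not an expression construct on its own. Its role is to donate the RBS in Type IIS restriction-ligation assemblies, where it is combined with promoter, coding sequence and terminator parts to build bacterial transcriptional units. The record does not state the translation strength of RBS16 relative to other RBS parts in the collection.
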