Features (pLannotate 1.2.2; 8 found; start..end, strand, type, name):
     69..87      -  promoter       SP6 promoter: promoter for bacteriophage SP6 RNA polymerase
    234..822     -  rep_origin     ori: high-copy-number ColE1/pMB1/pBR322/pUC origin of replication
    937..1039    +  promoter       cat promoter: promoter of the E. coli cat gene encoding chloramphenicol acetyltransferase
   1040..1696    +  CDS            cat: CAT_ECOLX - Experimental evidence at protein level: Swiss-Prot protein existence level 1. This enzyme is an effector of chloramphenicol resistance in bacteria. From Escherichia coli. This protein is used as a marker in many commonly used cloning vectors, such as pACYC184.
   1784..1801    -  promoter       tet promoter (fragment): E. coli promoter for tetracycline efflux protein gene
   1812..2267    +  rep_origin     f1 ori (sequence partly withheld): f1 bacteriophage origin of replication; arrow indicates direction of (+) strand synthesis
   2286..2307    -  CDS            lacZα (fragment): LacZα fragment of β-galactosidase; lacZ fragment
   2310..2328    +  promoter       T7 promoter: promoter for bacteriophage T7 RNA polymerase
>Addgene plasmid #244004 | pUPD3_RBS_RBS16 | addgene full sequence | sequence record 487835 | Addgene NGS Result
GGTCTCGCAAAGAAAGTTAAGAGGCAAGAATGCGAGACCACTCATCGCCCAATCACTAGTGAATTCGTTC
TATAGTGTCACCTAAATACCATAGAGCCGTTGGTCATAGCTGTTTCCTGTCCAGGCATCATGACACGGTT
ATCCACAGAATCAGGGGATAACGCAGGAAAGAACATGTGAGCAAAAGGCCAGCAAAAGGCCAGGAACCGT
AAAAAGGCCGCGTTGCTGGCGTTTTTCCATAGGCTCCGCCCCCCTGACGAGCATCACAAAAATCGACGCT
CAAGTCAGAGGTGGCGAAACCCGACAGGACTATAAAGATACCAGGCGTTTCCCCCTGGAAGCTCCCTCGT
GCGCTCTCCTGTTCCGACCCTGCCGCTTACCGGATACCTGTCCGCCTTTCTCCCTTCGGGAAGCGTGGCG
CTTTCTCATAGCTCACGCTGTAGGTATCTCAGTTCGGTGTAGGTCGTTCGCTCCAAGCTGGGCTGTGTGC
ACGAACCCCCCGTTCAGCCCGACCGCTGCGCCTTATCCGGTAACTATCGTCTTGAGTCCAACCCGGTAAG
ACACGACTTATCGCCACTGGCAGCAGCCACTGGTAACAGGATTAGCAGAGCGAGGTATGTAGGCGGTGCT
ACAGAGTTCTTGAAGTGGTGGCCTAACTACGGCTACACTAGAAGAACAGTATTTGGTATCTGCGCTCTGC
TGAAGCCAGTTACCTTCGGAAAAAGAGTTGGTAGCTCTTGATCCGGCAAACAAACCACCGCTGGTAGCGG
TGGTTTTTTTGTTTGCAAGCAGCAGATTACGCGCAGAAAAAAAGGATCTCAAGAAGATCCTTTGATCTTT
TCTACGGGGTCTGACGCTCAGTGGAACGAAAACTCACGTTAAGGGATTTTGGTCATGAGATTATCAAAAA
GGATCTTCACCTAGATCCTTTTGTGATGATCGGCACGTAAGAGGTTCCAACTTTCACCATAATGAAATAA
GATCACTACCGGGCGTATTTTTTGAGTTATCGAGATTTTCAGGAGCTAAGGAAGCTAAAATGGAGAAAAA
AATCACTGGATATACCACCGTTGATATATCCCAATGGCATCGTAAAGAACATTTTGAGGCATTTCAGTCA
GTTGCTCAATGTACCTATAACCAGACCGTTCAGCTGGATATTACGGCCTTTTTAAAGACCGTAAAGAAAA
ATAAGCACAAGTTTTATCCGGCCTTTATTCACATTCTTGCCCGCCTGATGAATGCTCATCCGGAATTCCG
TATGGCAATGAAAGACGGTGAGCTGGTGATATGGGATAGTGTTCACCCTTGTTACACCGTTTTCCATGAG
CAAACTGAAACGTTTTCATCGCTCTGGAGTGAATACCACGACGATTTCCGGCAGTTTCTACACATATATT
CGCAAGATGTGGCGTGTTACGGTGAAAACCTGGCCTATTTCCCTAAAGGGTTTATTGAGAATATGTTTTT
CGTGTCAGCCAATCCCTGGGTGAGTTTCACCAGTTTTGATTTAAACGTGGCCAATATGGACAACTTCTTC
GCCCCCGTTTTCACCATGGGCAAATATTATACGCAAGGCGACAAGGTGCTGATGCCGCTGGCGATTCAGG
TTCATCATGCCGTTTGTGATGGCTTCCATGTCGGCAGAATGCTTAATGAATTACAACAGTACTGCGATGA
GTGGCAGGGCGGGGCGTAATTTTTTTAAGGCAGTTATTGGTGCCCTTAAACGCCTGGTTGCTACGCCTGA
ATAAGTGATAATAAGCGGATGAATGGCAGAAATTCGATGATAAGCTGTCAAACATGATGT
[125 nt withheld, positions 1811-1935]
C
[91 nt withheld, positions 1937-2027]
AGGGTGATGGTTCACGTAGTGGGCCAGCGCCCTGATAGACGGTTTTTCGCCCTTTGACGTTGGAGTCCAC
GTTCTTT
[37 nt withheld, positions 2105-2141]
ACCCTATCTCGGTCTATTCTTTTGATTTATAAGGGATTTTGCCGATTTCGGCCTATTGGTTAAAAAATGA
GCTGATTTAACAAAAATTTAACGCGAATTTTAACAAAATATTAACGCTTACAATTTTAACATTGTAGAAA
CGCATGTAAAACGACGGCCAGTGAATTGTAATACGACTCACTATAGGGTGAATTCCGCTTAGGACCTTAG
ATATTGATCTCAA
